>Addgene plasmid #60719 | gRNA-eGFP-Reporter | depositor full sequence | sequence record 97600 | gRNA-eGFP-Reporter sequence 3226 bps
CTAAATTGTAAGCGTTAATATTTTGTTAAAATTCGCGTTAAATTTTTGTTAAATCAGCTCATTTTTTAAC
CAATAGGCCGAAATCGGCAAAATCCCTTATAAATCAAAAGAATAGACCGAGATAGGGT
[37 nt withheld, positions 129-165]
AAAGAACGTGGACTCCAACGTCAAAGG
[49 nt withheld, positions 193-241]
T
[91 nt withheld, positions 243-333]
G
[124 nt withheld, positions 335-458]
CCCATTCGCCATTCAGGCTGCGCAACTGTTGGGAAGGGCGATCGGTGCGGGCCTCTTCGCTATTACGCCA
GCTGGCGAAAGGGGGATGTGCTGCAAGGCGATTAAGTTGGGTAACGCCAGGGTTTTCCCAGTCACGACGT
TGTAAAACGACGGCCAGTGAGCGCGCGTAATACGACTCACTATAGGGCGAATTGGGTACCGAGGGCCTAT
TTCCCATGATTCCTTCATATTTGCATATACGATACAAGGCTGTTAGAGAGATAATTGGAATTAATTTGAC
TGTAAACACAAAGATATTAGTACAAAATACGTGACGTAGAAAGTAATAATTTCTTGGGTAGTTTGCAGTT
TTAAAATTATGTTTTAAAATGGACTATCATATGCTTATCGTAACTTGAAAGTATTTCGATTTCTTGGCTT
TATATATCTTGTGGAAAGGACGAAACACCGAAAGGTCGAGAAACTGCAAAGTTTTAGAGCTAGAAATAGC
AAGTTAAAATAAGGCTAGTCCGTTATCAACTTGAAAAAGTGGCACCGAGTCGGTGCTTTTTTTCCGCGGT
GGAGCTCCAGCTTTTGTTCCCTTTAGTGAGGGTTAATTGCGCGCTTGGCGTAATCATGGTCATAGCTGTT
TCCTGTGTGAAATTGTTATCCGCTCACAATTCCACACAACATACGAGCCGGAAGCATAAAGTGTAAAGCC
TGGGGTGCCTAATGAGTGAGCTAACTCACATTAATTGCGTTGCGCTCACTGCCCGCTTTCCAGTCGGGAA
ACCTGTCGTGCCAGCTGCATTAATGAATCGGCCAACGCGCGGGGAGAGGCGGTTTGCGTATTGGGCGCTC
TTCCGCTTCCTCGCTCACTGACTCGCTGCGCTCGGTCGTTCGGCTGCGGCGAGCGGTATCAGCTCACTCA
AAGGCGGTAATACGGTTATCCACAGAATCAGGGGATAACGCAGGAAAGAACATGTGAGCAAAAGGCCAGC
AAAAGGCCAGGAACCGTAAAAAGGCCGCGTTGCTGGCGTTTTTCCATAGGCTCCGCCCCCCTGACGAGCA
TCACAAAAATCGACGCTCAAGTCAGAGGTGGCGAAACCCGACAGGACTATAAAGATACCAGGCGTTTCCC
CCTGGAAGCTCCCTCGTGCGCTCTCCTGTTCCGACCCTGCCGCTTACCGGATACCTGTCCGCCTTTCTCC
CTTCGGGAAGCGTGGCGCTTTCTCATAGCTCACGCTGTAGGTATCTCAGTTCGGTGTAGGTCGTTCGCTC
CAAGCTGGGCTGTGTGCACGAACCCCCCGTTCAGCCCGACCGCTGCGCCTTATCCGGTAACTATCGTCTT
GAGTCCAACCCGGTAAGACACGACTTATCGCCACTGGCAGCAGCCACTGGTAACAGGATTAGCAGAGCGA
GGTATGTAGGCGGTGCTACAGAGTTCTTGAAGTGGTGGCCTAACTACGGCTACACTAGAAGGACAGTATT
TGGTATCTGCGCTCTGCTGAAGCCAGTTACCTTCGGAAAAAGAGTTGGTAGCTCTTGATCCGGCAAACAA
ACCACCGCTGGTAGCGGTGGTTTTTTTGTTTGCAAGCAGCAGATTACGCGCAGAAAAAAAGGATCTCAAG
AAGATCCTTTGATCTTTTCTACGGGGTCTGACGCTCAGTGGAACGAAAACTCACGTTAAGGGATTTTGGT
CATGAGATTATCAAAAAGGATCTTCACCTAGATCCTTTTAAATTAAAAATGAAGTTTTAAATCAATCTAA
AGTATATATGAGTAAACTTGGTCTGACAGTTACCAATGCTTAATCAGTGAGGCACCTATCTCAGCGATCT
GTCTATTTCGTTCATCCATAGTTGCCTGACTCCCCGTCGTGTAGATAACTACGATACGGGAGGGCTTACC
ATCTGGCCCCAGTGCTGCAATGATACCGCGAGACCCACGCTCACCGGCTCCAGATTTATCAGCAATAAAC
CAGCCAGCCGGAAGGGCCGAGCGCAGAAGTGGTCCTGCAACTTTATCCGCCTCCATCCAGTCTATTAATT
GTTGCCGGGAAGCTAGAGTAAGTAGTTCGCCAGTTAATAGTTTGCGCAACGTTGTTGCCATTGCTACAGG
CATCGTGGTGTCACGCTCGTCGTTTGGTATGGCTTCATTCAGCTCCGGTTCCCAACGATCAAGGCGAGTT
ACATGATCCCCCATGTTGTGCAAAAAAGCGGTTAGCTCCTTCGGTCCTCCGATCGTTGTCAGAAGTAAGT
TGGCCGCAGTGTTATCACTCATGGTTATGGCAGCACTGCATAATTCTCTTACTGTCATGCCATCCGTAAG
ATGCTTTTCTGTGACTGGTGAGTACTCAACCAAGTCATTCTGAGAATAGTGTATGCGGCGACCGAGTTGC
TCTTGCCCGGCGTCAATACGGGATAATACCGCGCCACATAGCAGAACTTTAAAAGTGCTCATCATTGGAA
AACGTTCTTCGGGGCGAAAACTCTCAAGGATCTTACCGCTGTTGAGATCCAGTTCGATGTAACCCACTCG
TGCACCCAACTGATCTTCAGCATCTTTTACTTTCACCAGCGTTTCTGGGTGAGCAAAAACAGGAAGGCAA
AATGCCGCAAAAAAGGGAATAAGGGCGACACGGAAATGTTGAATACTCATACTCTTCCTTTTTCAATATT
ATTGAAGCATTTATCAGGGTTATTGTCTCATGAGCGGATACATATTTGAATGTATTTAGAAAAATAAACA
AATAGGGGTTCCGCGCACATTTCCCCGAAAAGTGCCAC
Features (pLannotate 1.2.2; 13 found; start..end, strand, type, name):
     30..458     -  rep_origin     f1 ori (sequence partly withheld): f1 bacteriophage origin of replication; arrow indicates direction of (+) strand synthesis
    463..618     -  CDS            lacZα (fragment): LacZα fragment of β-galactosidase; lacZ fragment
    626..644     +  promoter       T7 promoter: promoter for bacteriophage T7 RNA polymerase
    659..899     +  promoter       U6 promoter: RNA polymerase III promoter for human U6 snRNA
    929..1004    +  misc_RNA       gRNA scaffold: guide RNA scaffold for the Streptococcus pyogenes CRISPR/Cas9 system
   1038..1056    -  promoter       T3 promoter: promoter for bacteriophage T3 RNA polymerase
   1101..1117    -  protein_bind   lac operator: The lac repressor binds to the lac operator to inhibit transcription in E. coli. This inhibition can be relieved by adding lactose or isopropyl-β-D-thiogalactopyranoside (IPTG). lac repressor encoded by lacI
   1125..1155    -  promoter       lac promoter: promoter for the E. coli lac operon
   1170..1191    -  protein_bind   CAP binding site: CAP binding activates transcription in the presence of cAMP. E. coli catabolite activator protein
   1204..1296    -  CDS            lacI (fragment): lac repressor; lacI; The lac repressor binds to the lac operator to inhibit transcription in E. coli. This inhibition can be relieved by adding lactose or isopropyl-β-D-thiogalactopyranoside (IPTG).
   1479..2067    -  rep_origin     ori: high-copy-number ColE1/pMB1/pBR322/pUC origin of replication
   2238..3098    -  CDS            AmpR: β-lactamase; bla; confers resistance to ampicillin, carbenicillin, and related antibiotics
   3099..3203    -  promoter       AmpR promoter: bla
