[The description below was written by a language model from this plasmid's Addgene catalogue record and pLannotate feature annotations shown in this document.]
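Description:
gRNA-eGFP-Reporter is a small mammalian CRISPR guide RNA expression plasmid built on the pzDonor backbone. It is maintained in E. coli through a high-copy ColE1/pUC-type origin and selected with ampicillin via the β-lactamase gene and its native promoter. The backbone also carries an f1 phage origin and remnants of a cloning-vector lac region (a lacZα fragment, lac promoter and operator, CAP binding site and a short lacI fragment), together with T7 and T3 phage promoters that flank the insert region. These are typical phagemid cloning-vector features and are not needed for guide expression. No mammalian selection marker or reporter gene is annotated on the plasmid itself, despite the "eGFP" in its name. The deposited full sequence is 3,226 nt, somewhat shorter than the backbone size listed in the catalogue entry; the record does not explain this difference.

The functional payload is a human U6 RNA polymerase III promoter followed by a 20-nucleotide protospacer and the Streptococcus pyogenes Cas9 guide RNA scaffold. The protospacer was inserted between two BbsI sites that were destroyed during cloning, and it occupies the unannotated gap between the promoter and scaffold in the feature table. In transfected mammalian cells, U6 drives transcription of a complete single guide RNA, which must be paired with a separately supplied Cas9 protein. According to the record, this guide is used to activate a companion reporter, pGL3-Basic-8x-gRNA-eGFP, whose name suggests eight copies of the guide's target site controlling eGFP. The associated publication describes a light-inducible CRISPR-Cas9 system for gene activation, so this plasmid likely serves to direct such an activator to the reporter, giving a fluorescent readout of activity.
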