Addgene plasmid #60719: gRNA-eGFP-Reporter
Purpose: Expresses guide RNA used to activate pGL3-Basic-8x-gRNA-eGFP reporter.
Depositing lab: Charles Gersbach. Depositing organization: Duke University. Publication: A light-inducible CRISPR-Cas9 system for control of endogenous gene activation. Polstein LR, Gersbach CA. Nat Chem Biol. 2015 Feb 9. doi: 10.1038/nchembio.1753. PubMed 25664691.
Backbone
  Vector backbone: pzDonor
  Backbone size w/o insert (bp): 3542
  Vector type: Mammalian Expression, CRISPR
Growth in bacteria
  Bacterial resistance: Ampicillin, 100 μg/mL
  Growth temperature: 37°C
  Growth strain: Stbl3
  Copy number: High Copy
Gene/Insert
  Gene/Insert name: gRNA (5'-AAAGGTCGAGAAACTGCAAA-3')
  Insert size (bp): 20
  Promoter: U6
  Cloning method: Restriction Enzyme; 5′ cloning site BbsI (destroyed during cloning); 3′ cloning site BbsI (destroyed during cloning)
  Sequencing primers: 5′ TTTGCAGTTTTAAAATTATGT; 3′ CAGGAAACAGCTATGACCATG
Terms and licenses: Academic/Nonprofit Terms; Industry Terms: Not Available to Industry
How to cite: gRNA-eGFP-Reporter was a gift from Charles Gersbach (Addgene plasmid # 60719 ; http://n2t.net/addgene:60719 ; RRID:Addgene_60719)
