>Addgene plasmid #60719 | gRNA-eGFP-Reporter | addgene partial sequence | sequence record 98902 | F1ori-R 5'-AGGGAAGAAAGCGAAAGGAG-3'
[61 nt withheld, positions 1-61]
CCCATTCGCCATTCAGGCTGCGCAACTGTTGGGAAGGGCGATCGGTGCGGGCCTCTTCGCTATTACGCCA
GCTGGCGAAAGGGGGATGTGCTGCAAGGCGATTAAGTTGGGTAACGCCAGGGTTTTCCCAGTCACGACGT
TGTAAAACGACGGCCAGTGAGCGCGCGTAATACGACTCACTATAGGGCGAATTGGGTACCGAGGGCCTAT
TTCCCATGATTCCTTCATATTTGCATATACGATACAAGGCTGTTAGAGAGATAATTGGAATTAATTTGAC
TGTAAACACAAAGATATTAGTACAAAATACGTGACGTAGAAAGTAATAATTTCTTGGGTAGTTTGCAGTT
TTAAAATTATGTTTTAAAATGGACTATCATATGCTTATCGTAACTTGAAAGTATTTCGATTTCTTGGCTT
TATATATCTTGTGGAAAGGACGAAACACCGAAAGGTCGAGAAACTGCAAAGTTTTA
