>Addgene plasmid #60719 | gRNA-eGFP-Reporter | addgene partial sequence | sequence record 98905 | pBR322ori-F 5'-GGGAAACGCCTGGTATCTTT-3'
TGAGCGTCGATTTTTGTGATGCTCGTCAGGGGGGCGGAGCCTATGGAAAAACGCCAGCAACGCGGCCTTT
TTACGGTTCCTGGCCTTTTGCTGGCCTTTTGCTCACATGTTCTTTCCTGCGTTATCCCCTGATTCTGTGG
ATAACCGTATTACCGCCTTTGAGTGAGCTGATACCGCTCGCCGCAGCCGAACGACCGAGCGCAGCGAGTC
AGTGAGCGAGGAAGCGGAAGAGCGCCCAATACGCAAACCGCCTCTCCCCGCGCGTTGGCCGATTCATTAA
TGCAGCTGGCACGACAGGTTTCCCGACTGGAAAGCGGGCAGTGAGCGCAACGCAATTAATGTGAGTTAGC
TCACTCATTAGGCACCCCAGGCTTTACACTTTATGCTTCCGGCTCGTATGTTGTGTGGAATTGTGAGCGG
ATAACAATTTCACACAGGAAACAGCTATGACCATGATTACGCCAAGCGCGCAATTAACCCTCACTAAAGG
GAACAAAAGCTGGAGCTCCACCGCGGAAAAAAAGCACCGACTCGGTGCCACTTTTTCAAGTTGATAACGG
ACTAGCCTTATTTTAACTTGCTATTTCTAGCT
